>Addgene plasmid #19067 | pLenti PGK Neo DEST (w531-1) | addgene full sequence | sequence record 238501 | Addgene NGS Result
TCGAGAAGCTTGATATCGAATTCCACGGGGTTGGGGTTGCGCCTTTTCCAAGGCAGCCCTGGGTTTGCGC
AGGGACGCGGCTGCTCTGGGCGTGGTTCCGGGAAACGCAGCGGCGCCGACCCTGGGTCTCGCACATTCTT
CACGTCCGTTCGCAGCGTCACCCGGATCTTCGCCGCTACCCTTGTGGGCCCCCCGGCGACGCTTCCTGCT
CCGCCCCTAAGTCGGGAAGGTTCCTTGCGGTTCGCGGCGTGCCGGACGTGACAAACGGAAGCCGCACGTC
TCACTAGTACCCTCGCAGACGGACAGCGCCAGGGAGCAATGGCAGCGCGCCGACCGCGATGGGCTGTGGC
CAATAGCGGCTGCTCAGCAGGGCGCGCCGAGAGCAGCGGCCGGGAAGGGGCGGTGCGGGAGGCGGGGTGT
GGGGCGGTAGTGTGGGCCCTGTTCCTGCCCGCGCGGTGTTCCGCATTCTGCAAGCCTCCGGAGCGCACGT
CGGCAGTCGGCTCCCTCGTTGACCGAATCACCGACCTCTCTCCCCAGGGGGATCCACCGGTTCGTCGACT
AGTCCAGTGTGGTGGAATTCTGCAGATATCAACAAGTTTGTACAAAAAAGCTGAACGAGAAACGTAAAAT
GATATAAATATCAATATATTAAATTAGATTTTGCATAAAAAACAGACTACATAATACTGTAAAACACAAC
ATATCCAGTCACTATGGCGGCCGCATTAGGCACCCCAGGCTTTACACTTTATGCTTCCGGCTCGTATAAT
GTGTGGATTTTGAGTTAGGATCCGTCGAGATTTTCAGGAGCTAAGGAAGCTAAAATGGAGAAAAAAATCA
CTGGATATACCACCGTTGATATATCCCAATGGCATCGTAAAGAACATTTTGAGGCATTTCAGTCAGTTGC
TCAATGTACCTATAACCAGACCGTTCAGCTGGATATTACGGCCTTTTTAAAGACCGTAAAGAAAAATAAG
CACAAGTTTTATCCGGCCTTTATTCACATTCTTGCCCGCCTGATGAATGCTCATCCGGAATTCCGTATGG
CAATGAAAGACGGTGAGCTGGTGATATGGGATAGTGTTCACCCTTGTTACACCGTTTTCCATGAGCAAAC
TGAAACGTTTTCATCGCTCTGGAGTGAATACCACGACGATTTCCGGCAGTTTCTACACATATATTCGCAA
GATGTGGCGTGTTACGGTGAAAACCTGGCCTATTTCCCTAAAGGGTTTATTGAGAATATGTTTTTCGTCT
CAGCCAATCCCTGGGTGAGTTTCACCAGTTTTGATTTAAACGTGGCCAATATGGACAACTTCTTCGCCCC
CGTTTTCACCATGGGCAAATATTATACGCAAGGCGACAAGGTGCTGATGCCGCTGGCGATTCAGGTTCAT
CATGCCGTTTGTGATGGCTTCCATGTCGGCAGAATGCTTAATGAATTACAACAGTACTGCGATGAGTGGC
AGGGCGGGGCGTAAAGATCTGGATCCGGCTTACTAAAAGCCAGATAACAGTATGCGTATTTGCGCGCTGA
TTTTTGCGGTATAAGAATATATACTGATATGTATACCCGAAGTATGTCAAAAAGAGGTATGCTATGAAGC
AGCGTATTACAGTGACAGTTGACAGCGACAGCTATCAGTTGCTCAAGGCATATATGATGTCAATATCTCC
GGTCTGGTAAGCACAACCATGCAGAATGAAGCCCGTCGTCTGCGTGCCGAACGCTGGAAAGCGGAAAATC
AGGAAGGGATGGCTGAGGTCGCCCGGTTTATTGAAATGAACGGCTCTTTTGCTGACGAGAACAGGGGCTG
GTGAAATGCAGTTTAAGGTTTACACCTATAAAAGAGAGAGCCGTTATCGTCTGTTTGTGGATGTACAGAG
TGATATTATTGACACGCCCGGGCGACGGATGGTGATCCCCCTGGCCAGTGCACGTCTGCTGTCAGATAAA
GTCTCCCGTGAACTTTACCCGGTGGTGCATATCGGGGATGAAAGCTGGCGCATGATGACCACCGATATGG
CCAGTGTGCCGGTCTCCGTTATCGGGGAAGAAGTGGCTGATCTCAGCCACCGCGAAAATGACATCAAAAA
CGCCATTAACCTGATGTTCTGGGGAATATAAATGTCAGGCTCCCTTATACACAGCCAGTCTGCAGGTCGA
CCATAGTGACTGGATATGTTGTGTTTTACAGTATTATGTAGTCTGTTTTTTATGCAAAATCTAATTTAAT
ATATTGATATTTATATCATTTTACGTTTCTCGTTCAGCTTTCTTGTACAAAGTGGTTGATATCCAGCACA
GTGGCGGCCGCTCGACAATCAACCTCTGGATTACAAAATTTGTGAAAGATTGACTGGTATTCTTAACTAT
GTTGCTCCTTTTACGCTATGTGGATACGCTGCTTTAATGCCTTTGTATCATGCTATTGCTTCCCGTATGG
CTTTCATTTTCTCCTCCTTGTATAAATCCTGGTTGCTGTCTCTTTATGAGGAGTTGTGGCCCGTTGTCAG
GCAACGTGGCGTGGTGTGCACTGTGTTTGCTGACGCAACCCCCACTGGTTGGGGCATTGCCACCACCTGT
CAGCTCCTTTCCGGGACTTTCGCTTTCCCCCTCCCTATTGCCACGGCGGAACTCATCGCCGCCTGCCTTG
CCCGCTGCTGGACAGGGGCTCGGCTGTTGGGCACTGACAATTCCGTGGTGTTGTCGGGGAAGCTGACGTC
CTTTCCATGGCTGCTCGCCTGTGTTGCCACCTGGATTCTGCGCGGGACGTCCTTCTGCTACGTCCCTTCG
GCCCTCAATCCAGCGGACCTTCCTTCCCGCGGCCTGCTGCCGGCTCTGCGGCCTCTTCCGCGTCTTCGCC
TTCGCCCTCAGACGAGTCGGATCTCCCTTTGGGCCGCCTCCCCGCCTGGAATTCTGCAGATATCCGGACT
AGTGATCTAATTCTACCGGGTAGGGGAGGCGCTTTTCCCAAGGCAGTCTGGAGCATGCGCTTTAGCAGCC
CCGCTGGGCACTTGGCGCTACACAAGTGGCCTCTGGCCTCGCACACATTCCACATCCACCGGTAGGCGCC
AACCGGCTCCGTTCTTTGGTGGCCCCTTCGCGCCACCTTCTACTCCTCCCCTAGTCAGGAAGTTCCCCCC
CGCCCCGCAGCTCGCGTCGTGCAGGACGTGACAAATGGAAGTAGCACGTCTCACTAGTCTCGTGCAGATG
GACAGCACCGCTGAGCAATGGAAGCGGGTAGGCCTTTGGGGCAGCGGCCAATAGCAGCTTTGCTCCTTCG
CTTTCTGGGCTCAGAGGCTGGGAAGGGGTGGGTCCGGGGGCGGGCTCAGGGGCGGGCTCAGGGGCGGGGC
GGGCGCCCGAAGGTCCTCCGGAGGCCCGGCATTCTGCACGCTTCAAAAGCGCACGTCTGCCGCGCTGTTC
TCCTCTTCCTCATCTCCGGGCCTTTCGACCTGCAGCCAATATGGGATCGGCCATTGAACAAGATGGATTG
CACGCAGGTTCTCCGGCCGCTTGGGTGGAGAGGCTATTCGGCTATGACTGGGCACAACAGACAATCGGCT
GCTCTGATGCCGCCGTGTTCCGGCTGTCAGCGCAGGGGCGCCCGGTTCTTTTTGTCAAGACCGACCTGTC
CGGTGCCCTGAATGAACTGCAGGACGAGGCAGCGCGGCTATCGTGGCTGGCCACGACGGGCGTTCCTTGC
GCAGCTGTGCTCGACGTTGTCACTGAAGCGGGAAGGGACTGGCTGCTATTGGGCGAAGTGCCGGGGCAGG
ATCTCCTGTCATCTCACCTTGCTCCTGCCGAGAAAGTATCCATCATGGCTGATGCAATGCGGCGGCTGCA
TACGCTTGATCCGGCTACCTGCCCATTCGACCACCAAGCGAAACATCGCATCGAGCGAGCACGTACTCGG
ATGGAAGCCGGTCTTGTCGATCAGGATGATCTGGACGAAGAGCATCAGGGGCTCGCGCCAGCCGAACTGT
TCGCCAGGCTCAAGGCGCGCATGCCCGACGGCGAGGATCTCGTCGTGACCCATGGCGATGCCTGCTTGCC
GAATATCATGGTGGAAAATGGCCGCTTTTCTGGATTCATCGACTGTGGCCGGCTGGGTGTGGCGGACCGC
TATCAGGACATAGCGTTGGCTACCCGTGATATTGCTGAAGAGCTTGGCGGCGAATGGGCTGACCGCTTCC
TCGTGCTTTACGGTATCGCCGCTCCCGATTCGCAGCGCATCGCCTTCTATCGCCTTCTTGACGAGTTCTT
CTGAGGGGATCCGTCGAGGGCCCGGTACCTTTAAGACCAATGACTTACAAGGCAGCTGTAGATCTTAGCC
ACTTTTTAAAAGAAAAGGGGGGACTGGAAGGGCTAGCTCACTCCCAACGAAGACAAGATCTGCTTTTTGC
TTGTACTGGGTCTCTCTGGTTAGACCAGATCTGAGCCTGGGAGCTCTCTGGCTAACTAGGGAACCCACTG
CTTAAGCCTCAATAAAGCTTGCCTTGAGTGCTTCAAGTAGTGTGTGCCCGTCTGTTGTGTGACTCTGGTA
ACTAGAGATCCCTCAGACCCTTTTAGTCAGTGTGGAAAATCTCTAGCAGTAGTAGTTCATGTCATCTTAT
TATTCAGTATTTATAACTTGCAAAGAAATGAATATCAGAGAGTGAGAGGAACTTGTTTATTGCAGCTTAT
AATGGTTACAAATAAAGCAATAGCATCACAAATTTCACAAATAAAGCATTTTTTTCACTGCATTCTAGTT
GTGGTTTGTCCAAACTCATCAATGTATCTTATCATGTCTGGCTCTAGCTATCCCGCCCCTAACTCCGCCC
ATCCCGCCCCTAACTCCGCCCAGTTCCGCCCATTCTCCGCCCCATGGCTGACTAATTTTTTTTATTTATG
CAGAGGCCGAGGCCGCCTCGGCCTCTGAGCTATTCCAGAAGTAGTGAGGAGGCTTTTTTGGAGGCCTAGG
GACGTACCCAATTCGCCCTATAGTGAGTCGTATTACGCGCGCTCACTGGCCGTCGTTTTACAACGTCGTG
ACTGGGAAAACCCTGGCGTTACCCAACTTAATCGCCTTGCAGCACATCCCCCTTTCGCCAGCTGGCGTAA
TAGCGAAGAGGCCCGCACCGATCGCCCTTCCCAACAGTTGCGCAGCCTGAATGGCGAATGGG
[124 nt withheld, positions 5173-5296]
C
[91 nt withheld, positions 5298-5388]
A
[49 nt withheld, positions 5390-5438]
CCTTTGACGTTGGAGTCCACGTTCTTT
[37 nt withheld, positions 5466-5502]
ACCCTATCTCGGTCTATTCTTTTGATTTATAAGGGATTTTGCCGATTTCGGCCTATTGGTTAAAAAATGA
GCTGATTTAACAAAAATTTAACGCGAATTTTAACAAAATATTAACGCTTACAATTTAGGTGGCACTTTTC
GGGGAAATGTGCGCGGAACCCCTATTTGTTTATTTTTCTAAATACATTCAAATATGTATCCGCTCATGAG
ACAATAACCCTGATAAATGCTTCAATAATATTGAAAAAGGAAGAGTATGAGTATTCAACATTTCCGTGTC
GCCCTTATTCCCTTTTTTGCGGCATTTTGCCTTCCTGTTTTTGCTCACCCAGAAACGCTGGTGAAAGTAA
AAGATGCTGAAGATCAGTTGGGTGCACGAGTGGGTTACATCGAACTGGATCTCAACAGCGGTAAGATCCT
TGAGAGTTTTCGCCCCGAAGAACGTTTTCCAATGATGAGCACTTTTAAAGTTCTGCTATGTGGCGCGGTA
TTATCCCGTATTGACGCCGGGCAAGAGCAACTCGGTCGCCGCATACACTATTCTCAGAATGACTTGGTTG
AGTACTCACCAGTCACAGAAAAGCATCTTACGGATGGCATGACAGTAAGAGAATTATGCAGTGCTGCCAT
AACCATGAGTGATAACACTGCGGCCAACTTACTTCTGACAACGATCGGAGGACCGAAGGAGCTAACCGCT
TTTTTGCACAACATGGGGGATCATGTAACTCGCCTTGATCGTTGGGAACCGGAGCTGAATGAAGCCATAC
CAAACGACGAGCGTGACACCACGATGCCTGTAGCAATGGCAACAACGTTGCGCAAACTATTAACTGGCGA
ACTACTTACTCTAGCTTCCCGGCAACAATTAATAGACTGGATGGAGGCGGATAAAGTTGCAGGACCACTT
CTGCGCTCGGCCCTTCCGGCTGGCTGGTTTATTGCTGATAAATCTGGAGCCGGTGAGCGTGGGTCTCGCG
GTATCATTGCAGCACTGGGGCCAGATGGTAAGCCCTCCCGTATCGTAGTTATCTACACGACGGGGAGTCA
GGCAACTATGGATGAACGAAATAGACAGATCGCTGAGATAGGTGCCTCACTGATTAAGCATTGGTAACTG
TCAGACCAAGTTTACTCATATATACTTTAGATTGATTTAAAACTTCATTTTTAATTTAAAAGGATCTAGG
TGAAGATCCTTTTTGATAATCTCATGACCAAAATCCCTTAACGTGAGTTTTCGTTCCACTGAGCGTCAGA
CCCCGTAGAAAAGATCAAAGGATCTTCTTGAGATCCTTTTTTTCTGCGCGTAATCTGCTGCTTGCAAACA
AAAAAACCACCGCTACCAGCGGTGGTTTGTTTGCCGGATCAAGAGCTACCAACTCTTTTTCCGAAGGTAA
CTGGCTTCAGCAGAGCGCAGATACCAAATACTGTTCTTCTAGTGTAGCCGTAGTTAGGCCACCACTTCAA
GAACTCTGTAGCACCGCCTACATACCTCGCTCTGCTAATCCTGTTACCAGTGGCTGCTGCCAGTGGCGAT
AAGTCGTGTCTTACCGGGTTGGACTCAAGACGATAGTTACCGGATAAGGCGCAGCGGTCGGGCTGAACGG
GGGGTTCGTGCACACAGCCCAGCTTGGAGCGAACGACCTACACCGAACTGAGATACCTACAGCGTGAGCT
ATGAGAAAGCGCCACGCTTCCCGAAGGGAGAAAGGCGGACAGGTATCCGGTAAGCGGCAGGGTCGGAACA
GGAGAGCGCACGAGGGAGCTTCCAGGGGGAAACGCCTGGTATCTTTATAGTCCTGTCGGGTTTCGCCACC
TCTGACTTGAGCGTCGATTTTTGTGATGCTCGTCAGGGGGGCGGAGCCTATGGAAAAACGCCAGCAACGC
GGCCTTTTTACGGTTCCTGGCCTTTTGCTGGCCTTTTGCTCACATGTTCTTTCCTGCGTTATCCCCTGAT
TCTGTGGATAACCGTATTACCGCCTTTGAGTGAGCTGATACCGCTCGCCGCAGCCGAACGACCGAGCGCA
GCGAGTCAGTGAGCGAGGAAGCGGAAGAGCGCCCAATACGCAAACCGCCTCTCCCCGCGCGTTGGCCGAT
TCATTAATGCAGCTGGCACGACAGGTTTCCCGACTGGAAAGCGGGCAGTGAGCGCAACGCAATTAATGTG
AGTTAGCTCACTCATTAGGCACCCCAGGCTTTACACTTTATGCTTCCGGCTCGTATGTTGTGTGGAATTG
TGAGCGGATAACAATTTCACACAGGAAACAGCTATGACCATGATTACGCCAAGCGCGCAATTAACCCTCA
CTAAAGGGAACAAAAGCTGGAGCTGCAAGCTTAATGTAGTCTTATGCAATACTCTTGTAGTCTTGCAACA
TGGTAACGATGAGTTAGCAACATGCCTTACAAGGAGAGAAAAAGCACCGTGCATGCCGATTGGTGGAAGT
AAGGTGGTACGATCGTGCCTTATTAGGAAGGCAACAGACGGGTCTGACATGGATTGGACGAACCACTGAA
TTGCCGCATTGCAGAGATATTGTATTTAAGTGCCTAGCTCGATACATAAACGGGTCTCTCTGGTTAGACC
AGATCTGAGCCTGGGAGCTCTCTGGCTAACTAGGGAACCCACTGCTTAAGCCTCAATAAAGCTTGCCTTG
AGTGCTTCAAGTAGTGTGTGCCCGTCTGTTGTGTGACTCTGGTAACTAGAGATCCCTCAGACCCTTTTAG
TCAGTGTGGAAAATCTCTAGCAGTGGCGCCCGAACAGGGACTTGAAAGCGAAAGGGAAACCAGAGGAGCT
CTCTCGACGCAGGACTCGGCTTGCTGAAGCGCGCACGGCAAGAGGCGAGGGGCGGCGACTGGTGAGTACG
CCAAAAATTTTGACTAGCGGAGGCTAGAAGGAGAGAGATGGGTGCGAGAGCGTCAGTATTAAGCGGGGGA
GAATTAGATCGCGATGGGAAAAAATTCGGTTAAGGCCAGGGGGAAAGAAAAAATATAAATTAAAACATAT
AGTATGGGCAAGCAGGGAGCTAGAACGATTCGCAGTTAATCCTGGCCTGTTAGAAACATCAGAAGGCTGT
AGACAAATACTGGGACAGCTACAACCATCCCTTCAGACAGGATCAGAAGAACTTAGATCATTATATAATA
CAGTAGCAACCCTCTATTGTGTGCATCAAAGGATAGAGATAAAAGACACCAAGGAAGCTTTAGACAAGAT
AGAGGAAGAGCAAAACAAAAGTAAGACCACCGCACAGCAAGCGGCCGCTGATCTTCAGACCTGGAGGAGG
AGATATGAGGGACAATTGGAGAAGTGAATTATATAAATATAAAGTAGTAAAAATTGAACCATTAGGAGTA
GCACCCACCAAGGCAAAGAGAAGAGTGGTGCAGAGAGAAAAAAGAGCAGTGGGAATAGGAGCTTTGTTCC
TTGGGTTCTTGGGAGCAGCAGGAAGCACTATGGGCGCAGCGTCAATGACGCTGACGGTACAGGCCAGACA
ATTATTGTCTGGTATAGTGCAGCAGCAGAACAATTTGCTGAGGGCTATTGAGGCGCAACAGCATCTGTTG
CAACTCACAGTCTGGGGCATCAAGCAGCTCCAGGCAAGAATCCTGGCTGTGGAAAGATACCTAAAGGATC
AACAGCTCCTGGGGATTTGGGGTTGCTCTGGAAAACTCATTTGCACCACTGCTGTGCCTTGGAATGCTAG
TTGGAGTAATAAATCTCTGGAACAGATTTGGAATCACACGACCTGGATGGAGTGGGACAGAGAAATTAAC
AATTACACAAGCTTAATACACTCCTTAATTGAAGAATCGCAAAACCAGCAAGAAAAGAATGAACAAGAAT
TATTGGAATTAGATAAATGGGCAAGTTTGTGGAATTGGTTTAACATAACAAATTGGCTGTGGTATATAAA
ATTATTCATAATGATAGTAGGAGGCTTGGTAGGTTTAAGAATAGTTTTTGCTGTACTTTCTATAGTGAAT
AGAGTTAGGCAGGGATATTCACCATTATCGTTTCAGACCCACCTCCCAACCCCGAGGGGACCCGACAGGC
CCGAAGGAATAGAAGAAGAAGGTGGAGAGAGAGACAGAGACAGATCCATTCGATTAGTGAACGGATCTCG
ACGGTATCGGTTAACTTTTAAAAGAAAAGGGGGGATTGGGGGGTACAGTGCAGGGGAAAGAATAGTAGAC
ATAATAGCAACAGACATACAAACTAAAGAATTACAAAAACAAATTACAAAAATTCAAAATTTTATCGATC
ACGAGACTAGCC
Features (pLannotate 1.2.2; 34 found; start..end, strand, type, name):
      1..24      -  misc_feature   MCS (fragment): pBluescript multiple cloning site
     27..537     +  promoter       hPGK promoter: human phosphoglycerate kinase 1 promoter
    592..716     +  protein_bind   attR1: mutant version of attR; recombination site for the Gateway® LR reaction LR Clonase™
    741..771     +  promoter       lac UV5 promoter: E. coli lac promoter with an "up" mutation
    795..824     +  promoter       cat promoter (fragment): promoter of the E. coli cat gene encoding chloramphenicol acetyltransferase
    825..1484    +  CDS            CmR: chloramphenicol acetyltransferase; cat; confers resistance to chloramphenicol
   1663..1821    +  CDS            ccdA (fragment): CCDA_ECO57 - Also known as H, letA. Experimental evidence at protein level: Swiss-Prot protein existence level 1. Antitoxin component of a type II toxin-antitoxin (TA) system which inhibits the post-segregational killing (PSK) of plasmid-free cells, also referred to as a plasmid addiction system. Binds to and blocks the activity of CcdB; will also remove bound CcdB protein from the CcdB-GyrA complex by forming a CcdA-CcdB complex, a process termed rejuvenation. Functions as a transcriptional corepressor for the ccdAB operon, repression also requires CcdB (By similarity). From Escherichia coli
   1826..2128    +  CDS            ccdB: CCDB_ECOLI - Also known as G, letB, letD. Experimental evidence at protein level: Swiss-Prot protein existence level 1. Toxic component of a type II toxin-antitoxin (TA) system, functioning in plasmid maintainence. Responsible for the post- segregational killing (PSK) of plasmid-free cells, also referred to as a plasmid addiction system. Half-life of over 2 hours. Cell killing by CcdB is accompanied by filamentation, defects in chromosome and plasmid segregation, defects in cell division, formation of anucleate cells, decreased DNA synthesis and plasmid loss. Interferes with the activity of DN
   2172..2296    -  protein_bind   attR2: mutant version of attR; recombination site for the Gateway® LR reaction LR Clonase™
   2327..2915    +  misc_feature   WPRE: woodchuck hepatitis virus posttranscriptional regulatory element
   2958..3457    +  promoter       PGK promoter: mouse phosphoglycerate kinase 1 promoter
   3471..4274    +  CDS            NeoR/KanR: aminoglycoside phosphotransferase from Tn5; aph(3')-II (or nptII); confers resistance to neomycin, kanamycin, and G418 (Geneticin®)
   4295..4432    +  CDS            nef (fragment): NEF_HV1LA - Experimental evidence at protein level: Swiss-Prot protein existence level 1. Extracellular Nef protein targets CD4(+) T-lymphocytes for apoptosis by interacting with CXCR4 surface receptors. From Human immunodeficiency virus type 1 group M subtype B (isolate Lai) (HIV-1).
   4418..4598    +  LTR            5' LTR (truncated): truncated 5' long terminal repeat (LTR) from HIV-1
   4670..4791    +  polyA_signal   SV40 poly(A) signal: SV40 polyadenylation signal
   4831..4966    +  rep_origin     SV40 ori: SV40 origin of replication
   4987..5005    -  promoter       T7 promoter: promoter for bacteriophage T7 RNA polymerase
   5013..5168    +  CDS            lacZα (fragment): LacZα fragment of β-galactosidase; lacZ fragment
   5173..5601    +  rep_origin     f1 ori (sequence partly withheld): f1 bacteriophage origin of replication; arrow indicates direction of (+) strand synthesis
   5654..5758    +  promoter       AmpR promoter: bla
   5759..6619    +  CDS            AmpR: β-lactamase; bla; confers resistance to ampicillin, carbenicillin, and related antibiotics
   6790..7378    +  rep_origin     ori: high-copy-number ColE1/pMB1/pBR322/pUC origin of replication
   7561..7653    +  CDS            lacI (fragment): lac repressor; lacI; The lac repressor binds to the lac operator to inhibit transcription in E. coli. This inhibition can be relieved by adding lactose or isopropyl-β-D-thiogalactopyranoside (IPTG).
   7666..7687    +  protein_bind   CAP binding site: CAP binding activates transcription in the presence of cAMP. E. coli catabolite activator protein
   7702..7732    +  promoter       lac promoter: promoter for the E. coli lac operon
   7740..7756    +  protein_bind   lac operator: The lac repressor binds to the lac operator to inhibit transcription in E. coli. This inhibition can be relieved by adding lactose or isopropyl-β-D-thiogalactopyranoside (IPTG). lac repressor encoded by lacI
   7801..7819    +  promoter       T3 promoter: promoter for bacteriophage T3 RNA polymerase
   7847..8073    +  promoter       RSV promoter: Rous sarcoma virus enhancer/promoter
   8074..8254    +  LTR            5' LTR (truncated): truncated 5' long terminal repeat (LTR) from HIV-1
   8301..8426    +  misc_feature   HIV-1 Ψ: packaging signal of human immunodeficiency virus type 1
   8410..8773    +  CDS            HIV-1 gag (fragment): gag protein from human immunodeficiency virus 1; gag
   8919..9152    +  misc_feature   RRE: The Rev response element (RRE) of HIV-1 allows for Rev-dependent mRNA export from the nucleus to the cytoplasm.
   9529..9629    +  CDS            Rev (fragment): human immunodeficiency virus 1 (HIV-1) Rev protein; rev; enhances nuclear export of unspliced and incompletely spliced viral mRNAs
   9648..9765    +  misc_feature   cPPT/CTS: central polypurine tract and central termination sequence of HIV-1
