[The description below was written by a language model from this plasmid's Addgene catalogue record and pLannotate feature annotations shown in this document.]
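Description:
pLenti PGK Neo DEST (w531-1) is an empty third-generation lentiviral Gateway destination vector for expressing a gene of interest in mammalian cells, derived from the p156RRL-sinPPT-CMV-GFP-PRE backbone and about 9.8 kb in size. It is maintained in E. coli as a high-copy plasmid through a ColE1/pUC-type origin, with ampicillin resistance on the backbone and chloramphenicol resistance inside the Gateway cassette. An f1 origin and an SV40 origin are also annotated. Because the cassette carries the ccdB toxin gene, the unrecombined vector must be grown in a ccdB-tolerant strain.

The viral genome is transcribed from a chimeric RSV promoter fused to a truncated HIV-1 5' LTR, which makes packaging Tat-independent. It is followed by the Ψ packaging signal with a partial gag sequence, the Rev response element for nuclear export of the full-length RNA, and the cPPT/CTS, which aids nuclear import. Downstream, a human PGK promoter sits ahead of the attR1–CmR–ccdB–attR2 cassette. An LR recombination with an entry clone replaces this cassette with the chosen open reading frame, and ccdB counterselects against unrecombined plasmid in standard strains. A WPRE follows to enhance transcript expression, and a separate mouse PGK promoter drives NeoR, allowing G418 selection of transduced cells. The downstream LTR is annotated as a truncated HIV-1 LTR, consistent with the self-inactivating design implied by the backbone name, and an SV40 polyadenylation signal follows it. No insert is present. The vector is meant for producing lentivirus that gives stable, moderate-level constitutive expression of a user-supplied gene.
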