Addgene plasmid #19067: pLenti PGK Neo DEST (w531-1)
Purpose: (Empty Backbone) 3rd gen lentiviral Gateway destination vector, expression, PGK promoter, Neo
Depositing lab: Eric Campeau & Paul Kaufman. Depositing organization: University of Massachusetts, Worcester. Publication: A versatile viral system for expression and depletion of proteins in mammalian cells. Campeau E, Ruhl VE, Rodier F, Smith CL, Rahmberg BL, Fuss JO, Campisi J, Yaswen P, Cooper PK, Kaufman PD.. PLoS One. 2009 Aug 6;4(8):e6529. 10.1371/journal.pone.0006529 PubMed 19657394.
Backbone
  Vector backbone: p156RRL-sinPPT-CMV-GFP-PRE/Nhe I
  Backbone size (bp): 9778
  Vector type: Mammalian Expression, Lentiviral
  Selectable markers: Neomycin (select with G418)
Growth in bacteria
  Bacterial resistance: Chloramphenicol and Ampicillin, 25 & 100 μg/mL
  Growth temperature: 37°C
  Growth strain: ccdB Survival
  Growth instructions: Also resistant to Chloramphinecol. DB3.1 or ccDB survival, 37oC
  Copy number: High Copy
Gene/Insert
  Gene/Insert name: None
  Cloning method: Restriction Enzyme
  Sequencing primers: 5′ PGKforw
Terms and licenses: Academic/Nonprofit Terms; Industry Terms: Not Available to Industry
How to cite: pLenti PGK Neo DEST (w531-1) was a gift from Eric Campeau & Paul Kaufman (Addgene plasmid # 19067 ; http://n2t.net/addgene:19067 ; RRID:Addgene_19067)
