>Addgene plasmid #19067 | pLenti PGK Neo DEST (w531-1) | addgene partial sequence | sequence record 66547 | hPGK-F 5'-GTGTTCCGCATTCTGCAAG-3'
TCGGCTCCCTCGTTGACCGAATCACCGACCTCTCTCCCCAGGGGGATCCACCGGTTCGTCGACTAGTCCA
GTGTGGTGGAATTCTGCAGATATCAACAAGTTTGTACAAAAAAGCTGAACGAGAAACGTAAAATGATATA
AATATCAATATATTAAATTAGATTTTGCATAAAAAACAGACTACATAATACTGTAAAACACAACATATCC
AGTCACTATGGCGGCCGCATTAGGCACCCCAGGCTTTACACTTTATGCTTCCGGCTCGTATAATGTGTGG
ATTTTGAGTTAGGATCCGTCGAGATTTTCAGGAGCTAAGGAAGCTAAAATGGAGAAAAAAATCACTGGAT
ATACCACCGTTGATATATCCCAATGGCATCGTAAAGAACATTTTGAGGCATTTCAGTCAGTTGCTCAATG
TACCTATAACCAGACCGTTCAGCTGGATATTACGGCCTTTTTAAAGACCGTAAAGAAAAATAAGCACAAG
TTTTATCCGGCCTTTATTCACATTCTTGCCCGCCTGATGAATGCTCATCCGGAATTCCGTATGGCAATGA
AAGACGGTGAGCTGGTGATATGGGATAGTGTTCACCCTTGTTACACCGTTTTCCATGAGCAAACTGAAAC
GTTTTCATCGCTCTGGAGTGAATACCACGACGATTTCCGGCAGTTTCTACACATATATTCGCAAGATGTG
GCGTGTTACGGTGAAAACCTGGCCTATTTCCCTAAAGGGTTTATTGAGAATATGTTTTTCGTCTCAGCCA
ATCCCTGGGTGAGTTTCACCAGTTTTGATTTAAACGTGGCCAATATGGACAACTTCT
