>Addgene plasmid #19067 | pLenti PGK Neo DEST (w531-1) | addgene partial sequence | sequence record 66549 | WPRE-R 5'-CATAGCGTAAAAGGAGCAACA-3'
GTCAATCTTTCACAAATTTTGTAATCCAGAGGTTGATTGTCGAGCGGCCGCCACTGTGCTGGATATCAAC
CACTTTGTACAAGAAAGCTGAACGAGAAACGTAAAATGATATAAATATCAATATATTAAATTAGATTTTG
CATAAAAAACAGACTACATAATACTGTAAAACACAACATATCCAGTCACTATGGTCGACCTGCAGACTGG
CTGTGTATAAGGGAGCCTGACATTTATATTCCCCAGAACATCAGGTTAATGGCGTTTTTGATGTCATTTT
CGCGGTGGCTGAGATCAGCCACTTCTTCCCCGATAACGGAGACCGGCACACTGGCCATATCGGTGGTCAT
CATGCGCCAGCTTTCATCCCCGATATGCACCACCGGGTAAAGTTCACGGGAGACTTTATCTGACAGCAGA
CGTGCACTGGCCAGGGGGATCACCATCCGTCGCCCGGGCGTGTCAATAATATCACTCTGTACATCCACAA
ACAGACGATAACGGCTCTCTCTTTTATAGGTGTAAACCTTAAACTGCATTTCACCAGCCCCTGTTCTCGT
CAGCAAAAGAGCCGTTCATTTCAATAAACCGGGCGACCTCAGCCATCCCTTCCTGATTTTCCGCTTTCCA
GCGTTCGGCACGCAGACGACGGGCTTCATTCTGCATGGTTGTGCTTACCAGACCGGAGATATTGACATCA
TATATGCCTTGAGCAACTGATAGCTGTCGCTGTCAACTGTCACTGTAATACGCTGCTTCATAGCATACCT
CTTTTTGACATACTTCGGGTATACATATCAGTATATATTCTTATACCGCAAAAATCAGCGCGCAAATACG
CATACTGTTATCTGGCTTTTAGTAAGCCGGATCCAGATCTTTACGCCCCGCCCTGCC
