>Addgene plasmid #19067 | pLenti PGK Neo DEST (w531-1) | addgene partial sequence | sequence record 76265 | M13pUCfwd
CGACTCACTATAGGGCGAATTGGGTACGTCCCTAGGCCTCCAAAAAAGCCTCCTCACTACTTCTGGAATA
GCTCAGAGGCCGAGGCGGCCTCGGCCTCTGCATAAATAAAAAAAATTAGTCAGCCATGGGGCGGAGAATG
GGCGGAACTGGGCGGAGTTAGGGGCGGGATGGGCGGAGTTAGGGGCGGGATAGCTAGAGCCAGACATGAT
AAGATACATTGATGAGTTTGGACAAACCACAACTAGAATGCAGTGAAAAAAATGCTTTATTTGTGAAATT
TGTGATGCTATTGCTTTATTTGTAACCATTATAAGCTGCAATAAACAAGTTCCTCTCACTCTCTGATATT
CATTTCTTTGCAAGTTATAAATACTGAATAATAAGATGACATGAACTACTACTGCTAGAGATTTTCCACA
CTGACTAAAAGGGTCTGAGGGATCTCTAGTTACCAGAGTCACACAACAGACGGGCACACACTACTTGAAG
CACTCAAGGCAAGCTTTATTGAGGCTTAAGCAGTGGGTTCCCTAGTTAGCCAGAGAGCTCCCAGGCTCAG
ATCTGGTCTAACCAGAGAGACCCAGTACAAGCAAAAAGCAGATCTTGTCTTCGTTGGGAGTGAGCTAGCC
CTTCCAGTCCCCCCTTTTCTTTTAAAAAGTGGCTAAGATCTACAGCTGCCTTGTAAGTCATTGGTCTTAA
AGGTACCGGGCCCTCGACGGATCCCCTCAGAAGAACTCGTCAAGAAGGCGATAGAAGGCGATGCGCTGCG
AATCGGGAGCGGCGATACCGTAAAGCACGAGGAAGCGGTCAGCCCATTCGCCGCCAAGCTCTTCAGCAAT
ATCACGGGTAGCCAACGCTATGTCCTGATAGCGGTCCGCCACACCCAGCCGGCCACAGTCGATGAATCCA
GAAAAGCGGCCATTTTCCCACCATGATATTCGGCAAGCAG
